Addgene plasmid #80807: pME-GFP-P2A
Purpose: GFP without stop codon followed by porcine teschovirus-1 2A (P2A) "self-cleaving" peptide
Depositing lab: Philip Washbourne. Depositing organization: University of Oregon. Publication: A MultiSite Gateway Toolkit for Rapid Cloning of Vertebrate Expression Constructs with Diverse Research Applications. Fowler DK, Stewart S, Seredick S, Eisen JS, Stankunas K, Washbourne P. PLoS One. 2016 Aug 8;11(8):e0159277. doi: 10.1371/journal.pone.0159277. eCollection 2016. PONE-D-16-19476 PubMed 27500400.
Backbone
  Vector backbone: pDONR221
  Backbone manufacturer: Invitrogen
  Backbone size w/o insert (bp): 2245
  Total vector size (bp): 3340
  Modifications to backbone: nlsGFP P2A
Growth in bacteria
  Bacterial resistance: Kanamycin, 50 μg/mL
  Growth temperature: 37°C
  Growth strain: DH5alpha
  Copy number: Unknown
Gene/Insert
  Gene/Insert name: GFP-P2A
  Insert size (bp): 822
  Cloning method: Gateway Cloning
  Sequencing primers: 5′ M13(20)F; 3′ M13R
Terms and licenses: Academic/Nonprofit Terms; Industry Terms: Not Available to Industry
How to cite: pME-GFP-P2A was a gift from Philip Washbourne (Addgene plasmid # 80807 ; http://n2t.net/addgene:80807 ; RRID:Addgene_80807)
