[The description below was written by a language model from this plasmid's Addgene catalogue record and pLannotate feature annotations shown in this document.]
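Description:
pME-GFP-P2A is a Gateway middle-entry clone built on the Invitrogen pDONR221 backbone, part of a MultiSite Gateway toolkit for assembling vertebrate expression constructs. It is a small bacterial plasmid of about 3.3 kb, propagated in E. coli through a high-copy ColE1/pUC-type origin and selected with kanamycin via an aminoglycoside phosphotransferase gene. As an entry vector it carries no eukaryotic promoter or polyadenylation signal of its own. The rrnB T1 and T2 terminators upstream of the cassette are standard pDONR elements that insulate the insert from read-through transcription. A T7 promoter lies just outside attL2, and the short lacI and lacZα fragments annotated in the backbone are vestigial.

The payload sits between attL1 and attL2, the sites recombined by LR Clonase to move the insert into a destination vector. It consists of a mammalian codon-optimized EGFP coding sequence lacking a stop codon, followed in the same orientation by the porcine teschovirus-1 2A (P2A) peptide. During translation in eukaryotic cells, ribosomes skip a peptide bond near the end of P2A. When a coding sequence from a 3′ entry clone is joined in frame downstream, GFP and the downstream protein are therefore produced as separate polypeptides from a single transcript. This allows fluorescent marking of cells expressing a gene of interest without a fusion protein, with the promoter supplied by a 5′ entry clone. The backbone modification field mentions "nlsGFP P2A", but the insert name, purpose statement and feature table show only GFP with no annotated nuclear localization signal, so the record does not establish that one is present.
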