Features (pLannotate 1.2.2; 11 found; start..end, strand, type, name):
    121..213     +  CDS            lacI (fragment): lac repressor; lacI; The lac repressor binds to the lac operator to inhibit transcription in E. coli. This inhibition can be relieved by adding lactose or isopropyl-β-D-thiogalactopyranoside (IPTG).
    268..295     -  terminator     rrnB T2 terminator: transcription terminator T2 from the E. coli rrnB gene
    427..470     +  terminator     rrnB T1 terminator: Escherichia coli rrnB; transcription terminator T1 from the E. coli rrnB gene
    517..553     -  CDS            lacZα (fragment): LacZα fragment of β-galactosidase; lacZ fragment
    569..669     +  protein_bind   attL1: mutant version of attL; recombination site for the Gateway® LR reaction LR Clonase™
    681..1393    +  CDS            EGFP (fragment): the original enhanced GFP (Yang et al., 1996) mammalian codon-optimized
   1409..1465    +  CDS            P2A: 2A peptide from porcine teschovirus-1 polyprotein Eukaryotic ribosomes fail to insert a peptide bond between the Gly and Pro residues, yielding separate polypeptides.
   1467..1566    -  protein_bind   attL2: mutant version of attL; recombination site for the Gateway® LR reaction LR Clonase™
   1584..1602    -  promoter       T7 promoter: promoter for bacteriophage T7 RNA polymerase
   1736..2545    +  CDS            KanR: aminoglycoside phosphotransferase; aph(3')-Ia; confers resistance to kanamycin in bacteria or G418 (Geneticin®) in eukaryotes
   2692..3280    +  rep_origin     ori: high-copy-number ColE1/pMB1/pBR322/pUC origin of replication
>Addgene plasmid #80807 | pME-GFP-P2A | addgene full sequence | sequence record 161329 | Addgene assembled sequence
CTTTCCTGCGTTATCCCCTGATTCTGTGGATAACCGTATTACCGCCTTTGAGTGAGCTGATACCGCTCGC
CGCAGCCGAACGACCGAGCGCAGCGAGTCAGTGAGCGAGGAAGCGGAAGAGCGCCCAATACGCAAACCGC
CTCTCCCCGCGCGTTGGCCGATTCATTAATGCAGCTGGCACGACAGGTTTCCCGACTGGAAAGCGGGCAG
TGAGCGCAACGCAATTAATACGCGTACCGCTAGCCAGGAAGAGTTTGTAGAAACGCAAAAAGGCCATCCG
TCAGGATGGCCTTCTGCTTAGTTTGATGCCTGGCAGTTTATGGCGGGCGTCCTGCCCGCCACCCTCCGGG
CCGTTGCTTCACAACGTTCAAATCCGCTCCCGGCGGATTTGTCCTACTCAGGAGAGCGTTCACCGACAAA
CAACAGATAAAACGAAAGGCCCAGTCTTCCGACTGAGCCTTTCGTTTTATTTGATGCCTGGCAGTTCCCT
ACTCTCGCGTTAACGCTAGCATGGATGTTTTCCCAGTCACGACGTTGTAAAACGACGGCCAGTCTTAAGC
TCGGGCCCCAAATAATGATTTTATTTTGACTGATAGTGACCTGTTTCGTTGCAACAAATTGATGAGCAAT
GCTTTTTTATAATGCCAACTTTGTACAAAAAAGCAGGCTGCCACCATGGTTGAGCAAGGGCGAGGAGCTG
TTCACCGGGGTGGTGCCCATCCTGGTCGAGCTGGACGGCGACGTAAACGGCCACAAGTTCAGCGTGTCCG
GCGAGGGCGAGGGCGATGCCACCTACGGCAAGCTGACCCTGAAGTTCATCTGCACCACCGGCAAGCTGCC
CGTGCCCTGGCCCACCCTCGTGACCACCCTGACCTACGGCGTGCAGTGCTTCAGCCGCTACCCCGACCAC
ATGAAGCAGCACGACTTCTTCAAGTCCGCCATGCCCGAAGGCTACGTCCAGGAGCGCACCATCTTCTTCA
AGGACGACGGCAACTACAAGACCCGCGCCGAGGTGAAGTTCGAGGGCGACACCCTGGTGAACCGCATCGA
GCTGAAGGGCATCGACTTCAAGGAGGACGGCAACATCCTGGGGCACAAGCTGGAGTACAACTACAACAGC
CACAACGTCTATATCATGGCCGACAAGCAGAAGAACGGCATCAAGGTGAACTTCAAGATCCGCCACAACA
TCGAGGACGGCAGCGTGCAGCTCGCCGACCACTACCAGCAGAACACCCCCATCGGCGACGGCCCCGTGCT
GCTGCCCGACAACCACTACCTGAGCACCCAGTCCGCCCTGAGCAAAGACCCCAACGAGAAGCGCGATCAC
ATGGTCCTGCTGGAGTTCGTGACCGCCGCCGGGATCACTCTCGGCATGGACGAGCTGTACAAGGGATCGG
GATCCGGAGCCACGAACTTCTCTCTGTTAAAGCAAGCAGGAGACGTGGAAGAAAACCCCGGTCCTTACCC
AGCTTTCTTGTACAAAGTTGGCATTATAAGAAAGCATTGCTTATCAATTTGTTGCAACGAACAGGTCACT
ATCAGTCAAAATAAAATCATTATTTGCCATCCAGCTGATATCCCCTATAGTGAGTCGTATTACATGGTCA
TAGCTGTTTCCTGGCAGCTCTGGCCCGTGTCTCAAAATCTCTGATGTTACATTGCACAAGATAAAATAAT
ATCATCATGAACAATAAAACTGTCTGCTTACATAAACAGTAATACAAGGGGTGTTATGAGCCATATTCAA
CGGGAAACGTCGAGGCCGCGATTAAATTCCAACATGGATGCTGATTTATATGGGTATAAATGGGCTCGCG
ATAATGTCGGGCAATCAGGTGCGACAATCTATCGCTTGTATGGGAAGCCCGATGCGCCAGAGTTGTTTCT
GAAACATGGCAAAGGTAGCGTTGCCAATGATGTTACAGATGAGATGGTCAGACTAAACTGGCTGACGGAA
TTTATGCCTCTTCCGACCATCAAGCATTTTATCCGTACTCCTGATGATGCATGGTTACTCACCACTGCGA
TCCCCGGAAAAACAGCATTCCAGGTATTAGAAGAATATCCTGATTCAGGTGAAAATATTGTTGATGCGCT
GGCAGTGTTCCTGCGCCGGTTGCATTCGATTCCTGTTTGTAATTGTCCTTTTAACAGCGATCGCGTATTT
CGTCTCGCTCAGGCGCAATCACGAATGAATAACGGTTTGGTTGATGCGAGTGATTTTGATGACGAGCGTA
ATGGCTGGCCTGTTGAACAAGTCTGGAAAGAAATGCATAAACTTTTGCCATTCTCACCGGATTCAGTCGT
CACTCATGGTGATTTCTCACTTGATAACCTTATTTTTGACGAGGGGAAATTAATAGGTTGTATTGATGTT
GGACGAGTCGGAATCGCAGACCGATACCAGGATCTTGCCATCCTATGGAACTGCCTCGGTGAGTTTTCTC
CTTCATTACAGAAACGGCTTTTTCAAAAATATGGTATTGATAATCCTGATATGAATAAATTGCAGTTTCA
TTTGATGCTCGATGAGTTTTTCTAATCAGAATTGGTTAATTGGTTGTAACACTGGCAGAGCATTACGCTG
ACTTGACGGGACGGCGCAAGCTCATGACCAAAATCCCTTAACGTGAGTTACGCGTCGTTCCACTGAGCGT
CAGACCCCGTAGAAAAGATCAAAGGATCTTCTTGAGATCCTTTTTTTCTGCGCGTAATCTGCTGCTTGCA
AACAAAAAAACCACCGCTACCAGCGGTGGTTTGTTTGCCGGATCAAGAGCTACCAACTCTTTTTCCGAAG
GTAACTGGCTTCAGCAGAGCGCAGATACCAAATACTGTTCTTCTAGTGTAGCCGTAGTTAGGCCACCACT
TCAAGAACTCTGTAGCACCGCCTACATACCTCGCTCTGCTAATCCTGTTACCAGTGGCTGCTGCCAGTGG
CGATAAGTCGTGTCTTACCGGGTTGGACTCAAGACGATAGTTACCGGATAAGGCGCAGCGGTCGGGCTGA
ACGGGGGGTTCGTGCACACAGCCCAGCTTGGAGCGAACGACCTACACCGAACTGAGATACCTACAGCGTG
AGCTATGAGAAAGCGCCACGCTTCCCGAAGGGAGAAAGGCGGACAGGTATCCGGTAAGCGGCAGGGTCGG
AACAGGAGAGCGCACGAGGGAGCTTCCAGGGGGAAACGCCTGGTATCTTTATAGTCCTGTCGGGTTTCGC
CACCTCTGACTTGAGCGTCGATTTTTGTGATGCTCGTCAGGGGGGCGGAGCCTATGGAAAAACGCCAGCA
ACGCGGCCTTTTTACGGTTCCTGGCCTTTTGCTGGCCTTTTGCTCACATGTT
