>Addgene plasmid #80807 | pME-GFP-P2A | addgene partial sequence | sequence record 161324 | M13-F20 5'-TGTAAAACGACGGCCAGT-3'
ATGATTTTATTTTGACTGATAGTGACCTGTTTCGTTGCAACAAATTGATGAGCAATGCTTTTTTATAATG
CCAACTTTGTACAAAAAAGCAGGCTGCCACCATGGTTGAGCAAGGGCGAGGAGCTGTTCACCGGGGTGGT
GCCCATCCTGGTCGAGCTGGACGGCGACGTAAACGGCCACAAGTTCAGCGTGTCCGGCGAGGGCGAGGGC
GATGCCACCTACGGCAAGCTGACCCTGAAGTTCATCTGCACCACCGGCAAGCTGCCCGTGCCCTGGCCCA
CCCTCGTGACCACCCTGACCTACGGCGTGCAGTGCTTCAGCCGCTACCCCGACCACATGAAGCAGCACGA
CTTCTTCAAGTCCGCCATGCCCGAAGGCTACGTCCAGGAGCGCACCATCTTCTTCAAGGACGACGGCAAC
TACAAGACCCGCGCCGAGGTGAAGTTCGAGGGCGACACCCTGGTGAACCGCATCGAGCTGAAGGGCATCG
ACTTCAAGGAGGACGGCAACATCCTGGGGCACAAGCTGGAGTACAACTACAACAGCCACAACGTCTATAT
CATGGCCGACAAGCAGAAGAACGGCATCAAGGTGAACTTCAAGATCCGCCACAACATCGAGGACGGCAGC
GTGCAGCTCGCCGACCACTACCAGCAGAACACCCCCATCGGCGACGGCCCCGTGCTGCTGCCCGACAACC
ACTACCTGAGCACCCAGTCCGCCCTGAGCAAAGACCCCAACGAGAAGCGCGATCACATGGTCCTGCTGGA
GTTCGTGACCGCCGCCGGGATCACTCTCGGCATGGACGAGCTGTACAAGGGATCGGGATCCGGAGCCACG
AACTTCTCTCTGTTAAAGCAAGCAGGAGACGTGGA
