>Addgene plasmid #80807 | pME-GFP-P2A | addgene partial sequence | sequence record 161326 | M13-Rev 5'-CAGGAAACAGCTATGACC-3'
TCAGCTGGATGGCAAATAATGATTTTATTTTGACTGATAGTGACCTGTTCGTTGCAACAAATTGATAAGC
AATGCTTTCTTATAATGCCAACTTTGTACAAGAAAGCTGGGTAAGGACCGGGGTTTTCTTCCACGTCTCC
TGCTTGCTTTAACAGAGAGAAGTTCGTGGCTCCGGATCCCGATCCCTTGTACAGCTCGTCCATGCCGAGA
GTGATCCCGGCGGCGGTCACGAACTCCAGCAGGACCATGTGATCGCGCTTCTCGTTGGGGTCTTTGCTCA
GGGCGGACTGGGTGCTCAGGTAGTGGTTGTCGGGCAGCAGCACGGGGCCGTCGCCGATGGGGGTGTTCTG
CTGGTAGTGGTCGGCGAGCTGCACGCTGCCGTCCTCGATGTTGTGGCGGATCTTGAAGTTCACCTTGATG
CCGTTCTTCTGCTTGTCGGCCATGATATAGACGTTGTGGCTGTTGTAGTTGTACTCCAGCTTGTGCCCCA
GGATGTTGCCGTCCTCCTTGAAGTCGATGCCCTTCAGCTCGATGCGGTTCACCAGGGTGTCGCCCTCGAA
CTTCACCTCGGCGCGGGTCTTGTAGTTGCCGTCGTCCTTGAAGAAGATGGTGCGCTCCTGGACGTAGCCT
TCGGGCATGGCGGACTTGAAGAAGTCGTGCTGCTTCATGTGGTCGGGGTAGCGGCTGAAGCACTGCACGC
CGTAGGTCAGGGTGGTCACGAGGGTGGGCCAGGGCACGGGCAGCTTGCCGGTGGTGCAGATGAACTTCAG
GGTCAGCTTGCCGTAGGTGGCATCGC
